Addgene plasmid #206416: pcDNA3-HA-GBF1(E794K)
Purpose: Mammalian expression of hGBF1(E794K)
Depositing lab: Kazuhisa Nakayama. Depositing organization: Kyoto University, Graduate School of Pharmaceutical Sciences. Publication: GBF1, a guanine nucleotide exchange factor for ADP-ribosylation factors, is localized to the cis-Golgi and involved in membrane association of the COPI coat. Kawamoto K, Yoshida Y, Tamaki H, Torii S, Shinotsuka C, Yamashina S, Nakayama K. Traffic. 2002 Jul;3(7):483-95. doi: 10.1034/j.1600-0854.2002.30705.x. PubMed 12047556.
Backbone
  Vector backbone: pcDNA3
  Vector type: Mammalian Expression
Growth in bacteria
  Bacterial resistance: Ampicillin, 100 μg/mL
  Growth temperature: 37°C
  Growth strain: DH5alpha
  Copy number: High Copy
Gene/Insert
  Gene/Insert name: GBF1
  Species: H. sapiens (human)
  Mutation: E794K
  Entrez Gene: GBF1 (a.k.a. ARF1GEF, CMT2GG, CMTDI2, CMTDIA)
  Tag / fusion protein: HA (N terminal on insert)
  Cloning method: Restriction Enzyme; 5′ cloning site unknown (unknown if destroyed)
Terms and licenses: Academic/Nonprofit Terms; Industry Terms: Not Available to Industry
Depositor comments: An N-terminal missense mutation. C158R mutation in GBF1 will not affect plasmid function.
How to cite: pcDNA3-HA-GBF1(E794K) was a gift from Kazuhisa Nakayama (Addgene plasmid # 206416 ; http://n2t.net/addgene:206416 ; RRID:Addgene_206416)
