[The description below was written by a language model from this plasmid's Addgene catalogue record and pLannotate feature annotations shown in this document.]
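Description:
pcDNA3-HA-GBF1(E794K) is a mammalian expression plasmid of about 11.5 kb, built on the pcDNA3 backbone, that encodes human GBF1 carrying the E794K substitution and an N-terminal HA epitope tag. It is propagated in E. coli as a high-copy plasmid through a ColE1/pUC-type origin, with selection by ampicillin through the β-lactamase gene and its own promoter. An f1 origin is also present. For mammalian cells, the backbone carries a neomycin phosphotransferase cassette driven by the SV40 enhancer/early promoter and terminated by an SV40 polyadenylation signal, which would allow G418 selection of stable transfectants. Short hits annotated as ble, lacI, lac promoter/operator, bom and a truncated HIV-1 LTR are small backbone fragments and are unlikely to be functional elements.

The GBF1 open reading frame sits downstream of the human cytomegalovirus immediate-early enhancer and promoter and upstream of the bovine growth hormone polyadenylation signal, giving strong constitutive expression after transfection. T7 and SP6 promoters flank the insert, as is usual for pcDNA3. The HA tag is not annotated separately in the feature table, but the catalogue lists it as an N-terminal fusion, and it allows detection of the protein with anti-HA antibodies. GBF1 is a guanine nucleotide exchange factor for Arf-family small GTPases that acts at the cis-Golgi and in the early secretory pathway, where it promotes recruitment of the COPI coat. The record does not state the functional consequence of E794K, although the construct is presumably meant for comparison with wild-type GBF1 in studies of Arf activation, Golgi localization and COPI membrane association. The depositor also notes an additional C158R missense change in GBF1 that is not expected to affect plasmid function.
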