Features (pLannotate 1.2.2; 21 found; start..end, strand, type, name):
     44..96      -  misc_feature   bom (fragment): basis of mobility region from pBR322
    251..630     +  enhancer       CMV enhancer: human cytomegalovirus immediate early enhancer
    631..834     +  promoter       CMV promoter: human cytomegalovirus (CMV) immediate early promoter
    830..863     +  LTR            5' LTR (truncated) (fragment): truncated 5' long terminal repeat (LTR) from HIV-1
    879..897     +  promoter       T7 promoter: promoter for bacteriophage T7 RNA polymerase
    953..6529    +  CDS            GBF1: GBF1_HUMAN - Also known as KIAA0248. Experimental evidence at protein level: Swiss-Prot protein existence level 1. Guanine-nucleotide exchange factor (GEF) for members of the Arf family of small GTPases involved in trafficking in the early secretory pathway; its GEF activity initiates the coating of nascent vesicles via the localized generation of activated ARFs through replacement of GDP with GTP. Recruitment to cis-Golgi membranes requires membrane association of Arf-GDP and can be regulated by ARF1, ARF3, ARF4 and ARF5. Involved in the recruitment of the COPI coat complex to the endoplasmic
   7119..7137    -  promoter       SP6 promoter: promoter for bacteriophage SP6 RNA polymerase
   7163..7387    +  polyA_signal   bGH poly(A) signal: bovine growth hormone polyadenylation signal
   7391..7412    +  promoter       SV40 promoter (fragment): SV40 enhancer and early promoter
   7433..7861    +  rep_origin     f1 ori (sequence partly withheld): f1 bacteriophage origin of replication; arrow indicates direction of (+) strand synthesis
   7875..8204    +  promoter       SV40 promoter: SV40 enhancer and early promoter
   8271..9062    +  CDS            neo: KKA2_KLEPN - Also known as kan, nptII. Experimental evidence at protein level: Swiss-Prot protein existence level 1. Resistance to kanamycin, neomycin, paromomycin, ribostamycin, butirosin and gentamicin B. From Klebsiella pneumoniae.
   9086..9244    +  CDS            ble (fragment): BLE_KLEPN - Experimental evidence at protein level: Swiss-Prot protein existence level 1. Binding protein with a strong affinity to the bleomycin family of antibiotics. Binds to CL990; an antimitotic-antibiotic compound. From Klebsiella pneumoniae.
   9239..9360    +  polyA_signal   SV40 poly(A) signal: SV40 polyadenylation signal
   9431..9453    -  protein_bind   lac operator (fragment): The lac repressor binds to the lac operator to inhibit transcription in E. coli. This inhibition can be relieved by adding lactose or isopropyl-β-D-thiogalactopyranoside (IPTG). lac repressor encoded by lacI
   9457..9487    -  promoter       lac promoter: promoter for the E. coli lac operon
   9502..9523    -  protein_bind   CAP binding site: CAP binding activates transcription in the presence of cAMP. E. coli catabolite activator protein
   9536..9628    -  CDS            lacI (fragment): lac repressor; lacI; The lac repressor binds to the lac operator to inhibit transcription in E. coli. This inhibition can be relieved by adding lactose or isopropyl-β-D-thiogalactopyranoside (IPTG).
   9811..10399   -  rep_origin     ori: high-copy-number ColE1/pMB1/pBR322/pUC origin of replication
  10570..11430   -  CDS            AmpR: β-lactamase; bla; confers resistance to ampicillin, carbenicillin, and related antibiotics
  11431..11535   -  promoter       AmpR promoter: bla
>Addgene plasmid #206416 | pcDNA3-HA-GBF1(E794K) | addgene full sequence | sequence record 410951 | Addgene NGS Result
AGTGCCACCTGACGTCGACGGATCGGGAGATCTCCCGATCCCCTATGGTGCACTCTCAGTACAATCTGCT
CTGATGCCGCATAGTTAAGCCAGTATCTGCTCCCTGCTTGTGTGTTGGAGGTCGCTGAGTAGTGCGCGAG
CAAAATTTAAGCTACAACAAGGCAAGGCTTGACCGACAATTGCATGAAGAATCTGCTTAGGGTTAGGCGT
TTTGCGCTGCTTCGCGATGTACGGGCCAGATATACGCGTTGACATTGATTATTGACTAGTTATTAATAGT
AATCAATTACGGGGTCATTAGTTCATAGCCCATATATGGAGTTCCGCGTTACATAACTTACGGTAAATGG
CCCGCCTGGCTGACCGCCCAACGACCCCCGCCCATTGACGTCAATAATGACGTATGTTCCCATAGTAACG
CCAATAGGGACTTTCCATTGACGTCAATGGGTGGAGTATTTACGGTAAACTGCCCACTTGGCAGTACATC
AAGTGTATCATATGCCAAGTACGCCCCCTATTGACGTCAATGACGGTAAATGGCCCGCCTGGCATTATGC
CCAGTACATGACCTTATGGGACTTTCCTACTTGGCAGTACATCTACGTATTAGTCATCGCTATTACCATG
GTGATGCGGTTTTGGCAGTACATCAATGGGCGTGGATAGCGGTTTGACTCACGGGGATTTCCAAGTCTCC
ACCCCATTGACGTCAATGGGAGTTTGTTTTGGCACCAAAATCAACGGGACTTTCCAAAATGTCGTAACAA
CTCCGCCCCATTGACGCAAATGGGCGGTAGGCGTGTACGGTGGGAGGTCTATATAAGCAGAGCTCTCTGG
CTAACTAGAGAACCCACTGCTTACTGGCTTATCGAAATTAATACGACTCACTATAGGGAGACCCAAGCTT
ACCATGTACCCGTACGACGTGCCCGACTACGCGGGATCTACCATGGTGGATAAGAATATTTACATCATTC
AAGGGGAGATTAACATTGTGGTTGGGGCCATCAAACGAAATGCCCGATGGAGCACCCATACACCACTGGA
TGAAGAACGGGATCCTCTGCTGCATAGTTTCGGTCATCTAAAGGAGGTTTTAAACAGTATAACAGAACTC
TCAGAAATTGAGCCCAATGTATTCCTTCGACCTTTTCTGGAAGTGATTCGCTCTGAAGATACCACTGGCC
CTATCACTGGACTGGCACTCACCTCTGTCAACAAGTTCCTGTCCTATGCACTCATAGATCCCACCCATGA
GGGCACAGCAGAGGGCATGGAGAACATGGCAGATGCTGTCACCCATGCTCGTTTTGTGGGCACGGATCCT
GCCAGTGATGAAGTTGTCCTGATGAAAATCCTTCAGGTTCTACGGACTCTGCTGCTAACCCCAGTGGGTG
CCCACCTAACCAATGAATCTGTGCGTGAGATTATGCAGTCTTGCTTCCGGATCTGCTTTGAAATGAGGCT
CAGTGAGTTATTGAGAAAATCCGCAGAGCACACTCTCGTAGACATGGTGCAGCTGCTCTTCACAAGGTTA
CCTCAGTTTAAAGAAGAACCCAAGAACTATGTGGGGACCAACATGAAGAAGCTGAAAATGAGAGCCGGAG
GCATGAGTGATTCATCCAAATGGAAGAAACAGAAGAGATCCCCTCGGCCCCCACGCCATATGACCAAAGT
CACACCAGGTTCAGAGCTGCCCACTCCCAATGGAACCACCTTATCATCTAACCTCACTGGTGGCATGCCC
TTCATTGATGTGCCCACTCCCATCTCCTCTGCAAGTTCAGAAGCTGCCTCAGCAGTGGTCAGTCCCTCTA
CAGACAGTGGCCTGGAATTCTCCTCCCAAACCACTTCCAAGGAAGACCTTACTGATCTAGAGCAACCTGG
CTCTCCAGGGTACAGCACAGCTACAGAGCCTGGAAGCAGTGAGCTAGGTGTTCCCGAGCAGCCTGACCTC
CAGGAAGGGACCCATGTGGAAAAGTCCCAGTCAGCATCTGTGGAGTCCATCCCTGAAGTGTTAGAGGAGT
GCACGTCCCCTGCCGACCACTCTGACTCTGCCTCTGTCCATGACATGGATTACGTCAATCCCCGGGGCGT
GCGCTTTACACAGTCCTCCCAGAAAGAAGGCACAGCTTTGGTCCCCTATGGTCTTCCCTGCATCCGCGAG
CTCTTCCGCTTCCTCATCTCCCTCACCAATCCACACGACCGCCATAACTCAGAGGTTATGATTCACATGG
GACTGCATTTGCTGACAGTGGCCCTTGAGTCAGCCCCTGTAGCCCAGTGCCAGACCCTCTTGGGCCTCAT
CAAGGATGAGATGTGCCGTCACTTATTCCAGCTACTCAGCATAGAGCGACTAAACCTTTATGCTGCTTCC
CTGCGAGTATGCTTCCTACTGTTTGAGAGCATGCGAGAGCACCTCAAGTTCCAAATGGAGATGTACATCA
AAAAGCTTATGGAGATCATCACTGTGGAGAACCCCAAGATGCCTTATGAGATGAAGGAGATGGCACTGGA
GGCCATTGTGCAGCTCTGGCGCATCCCCAGCTTTGTCACAGAGCTCTACATCAACTATGATTGTGACTAC
TACTGTTCCAACCTCTTTGAGGAACTCACAAAGCTGCTGTCCAAGAATGCCTTCCCTGTGTCTGGTCAAC
TCTATACAACACACCTACTATCTCTTGATGCCCTATTGACAGTGATTGACAGCACCGAGGCCCACTGCCA
GGCTAAAGTCCTCAACAGCCTCACCCAGCAAGAGAAGAAGGAGACAGCCAGACCAAGCTGTGAGATAGTA
GATGGCACCCGAGAAGCTAGCAATACTGAGAGAACTGCCAGCGATGGGAAAGCTGTAGGCATGGCCTCAG
ACATCCCAGGCCTGCATCTGCCAGGTGGAGGGCGGCTGCCACCAGAACATGGGAAATCAGGATGCAGTGA
TCTGGAGGAAGCTGTTGACTCTGGGGCTGACAAAAAGTTTGCCCGGAAGCCACCCCGATTTTCCTGTCTC
CTGCCAGATCCACGGGAACTAATTGAAATTAAAAACAAAAAGAAGCTGCTAATCACTGGCACAGAGCAGT
TCAATCAGAAACCAAAGAAGGGGATTCAGTTTCTGCAAGAGAAAGGCCTCCTCACCATCCCAATGGACAA
CACAGAGGTTGCTCAGTGGCTCCGAGAGAACCCTCGGCTGGACAAGAAGATGATTGGAGAGTTTGTGAGT
GACCGCAAAAACATTGACCTGTTGGAGAGCTTTGTGAGCACCTTCAGTTTTCAGGGTCTGCGACTGGACG
AAGCCCTCCGCCTCTACCTGGAAGCCTTCCGTTTGCCCGGGAAAGCACCAGTCATCCAGAGGTTGCTGGA
GGCATTCACAGAGCGTTGGATGAATTGTAATGGCTCCCCATTTGCCAATAGCGATGCCTGCTTTTCCCTG
GCCTATGCTGTCATCATGCTTAATACTGACCAGCACAACCACAATGTTCGTAAACAGAATGCACCCATGA
CCCTGGAGGAGTTTCGCAAAAATCTGAAAGGTGTGAATGGAGGCAAGGACTTTGAGCAAGACATCCTGGA
GGACATGTACCATGCCATCAAGAATGAGGAAATTGTAATGCCTGAGGAGCAGACAGGCTTGGTTCGGGAG
AACTATGTGTGGAATGTGCTGCTTCATCGAGGTGCCACCCCTGAGGGCATATTCCTGCGTGTGCCTACTG
CCAGCTATGATCTTGACCTCTTCACCATGACCTGGGGCCCCACTATTGCTGCTCTCTCTTATGTCTTTGA
CAAAAGCCTTGAGGAGACAATCATCCAGAAAGCCATCTCAGGCTTCAGGAAGTGCGCCATGATCTCCGCC
CACTATGGCCTCAGCGATGTGTTTGACAATCTCATCATCTCTCTATGCAAATTCACAGCTCTCAGCAGTG
AGTCTATTGAGAACCTGCCCAGTGTATTTGGAAGCAACCCTAAAGCCCATATTGCAGCCAAGACAGTATT
CCATTTGGCCCATCGTCATGGTGACATCCTGCGGGAGGGCTGGAAGAATATCATGGAGGCCATGCTGCAG
CTCTTCCGAGCCCAACTACTGCCCAAGGCTATGATAGAGGTAGAAGATTTCGTGGATCCCAATGGCAAGA
TCTCTCTACAGCGGGAAGAGACACCATCAAACCGAGGAGAGTCAACAGTGCTGAGCTTTGTGAGCTGGCT
AACACTGAGTGGTCCTGAGCAGTCTAGTGTTCGGGGCCCATCCACTGAAAACCAAGAGGCCAAGAGAGTG
GCCTTAGAGTGTATAAAGCAATGTGACCCAGAAAAAATGATCACAGAAAGCAAGTTCCTCCAGCTGGAGT
CACTACAGGAGCTCATGAAGGCTCTGGTCTCAGTGACACCAGATGAAGAGACATATGATGAGGAAGATGC
TGCTTTCTGCCTAGAGATGCTGCTAAGGATTGTGTTGGAGAACAGGGATCGTGTGGGCTGTGTGTGGCAG
ACTGTTCGAGACCATCTATACCACCTCTGTGTTCAGGCACAAGATTTCTGCTTCCTTGTGGAGCGGGCAG
TGGTGGGGTTGCTACGCCTGGCCATTCGGCTTCTCCGGAGAGAAGAGATCAGTGCTCAGGTGCTGCTCTC
CCTGCGCATTTTGCTACTGATGAAGCCCAGTGTGCTATCCCGAGTCAGCCACCAGGTTGCGTATGGGCTC
CATGAACTCCTGAAGACCAATGCAGCCAACATCCACTCAGGTGATGACTGGGCCACACTCTTCACACTGC
TGGAGTGCATCGGCTCAGGTGTGAAGCCTCCAGCTGCTCTGCAGGCCACAGCCAGGGCAGATGCACCTGA
TGCCGGGGCCCAGTCAGATAGTGAGCTCCCATCCTACCATCAGAATGACGTGAGCCTGGATCGAGGGTAC
ACTTCCGACTCAGAGGTCTACACTGACCATGGCAGGCCGGGCAAGATACACCGATCAGCCACAGATGCCG
ATGTGGTCAACAGTGGTTGGTTAGTGGTTGGGAAGGATGACGTTGATAACTCCAAGCCAGGGCCCAGCCG
CCCAGGCCCTTCACCCCTGATCAATCAATACAGCCTAACAGTGGGACTGGATTTGGGGCCACACGACACT
AAGTCTCTGCTTAAGTGTGTGGAATCGCTGTCCTTCATCGTGCGTGATGCTGCCCACATCACACCTGACA
ACTTTGAGCTCTGCGTCAAGACTCTCCGGATCTTTGTGGAGGCCAGTCTGAATGGCGGATGCAAGTCCCA
GGAGAAACGTGGCAAGAGTCACAAATATGACAGCAAAGGGAACCGCTTCAAGAAGAAATCCAAAGAGGGA
TCAATGCTTCGCCGGCCTCGAACCTCCAGCCAACATGCCTCTCGGGGCGGGCAGAGTGATGATGATGAGG
ACGAAGGCGTGCCTGCCAGCTACCATACGGTGTCTTTACAGGTCAGTCAGGACTTGCTAGACCTGATGCA
CACCCTGCACACGCGGGCAGCCTCTATCTACAGCTCATGGGCGGAGGAGCAACGCCACCTGGAGACAGGT
GGCCAGAAGATTGAAGCTGATTCTCGCACCCTCTGGGCCCACTGCTGGTGCCCTTTACTGCAGGGTATTG
CCTGCCTGTGCTGCGATGCCCGGCGCCAGGTACGGATGCAGGCACTGACCTATCTGCAGCGAGCACTACT
TGTACATGATCTGCAAAAGCTAGATGCCCTGGAATGGGAGTCCTGTTTTAACAAGGTGCTGTTTCCTCTA
CTTACCAAGCTCTTGGAGAACATCAGCCCTGCAGATGTGGGTGGGATGGAGGAGACCCGGATGAGGGCTT
CCACATTGCTCTCTAAGGTCTTCCTGCAGCACCTGTCTCCACTGCTGTCACTCTCTACCTTTGCGGCCCT
CTGGCTCACCATCTTGGACTTCATGGACAAGTACATGCACGCAGGCTCCAGCGACTTACTGTCAGAGGCG
ATCCCTGAGTCTCTGAAGAACATGCTTCTGGTGATGGACACAGCGGAGATTTTCCACAGTGCAGATGCAC
GGGGAGGCGGCCCCTCGGCCCTCTGGGAGATCACCTGGGAACGCATTGACTGTTTTCTCCCTCACCTACG
AGATGAACTCTTCAAGCAGACCGTCATCCAGGACCCCATGCCCATGGAGCCTCAAGGCCAAAAGCCTCTC
GCCTCAGCCCACCTGACTTCCGCTGCTGGCGACACTAGGACACCTGGCCATCCACCGCCCCCAGAGATTC
CATCTGAGCTGGGGGCCTGTGACTTTGAGAAGCCCGAGAGCCCCCGAGCCGCCAGCAGCAGCTCCCCAGG
ATCACCAGTGGCCTCAAGCCCCAGCAGGCTGAGCCCCACCCCCGACGGGCCTCCACCCTTGGCTCAGCCC
CCACTGATCCTGCAGCCCTTGGCCTCCCCACTGCAGGTGGGCGTGCCACCTATGACTCTGCCCATCATCC
TCAACCCTGCGCTCATCGAGGCCACCTCACCAGTGCCCCTCCTGGCCACACCCCGCCCCACAGATCCCAT
ACCCACCTCTGAGGTCAACTAAGGCAGGTCACTCAGAGATCAGGACCAGTGCTTCCCACCAGGCTTTCCT
TGACCCCACTTCTGGCTGTCCTGCGGGCCACAAGCTCTTCAGGCCAAGTCAGAGCTGCTGTTGCTGCCAC
TTGGATGGGGACCTGAAAAAGAGAATGTTGATAGCCCCAGCTAAGACCCCCAATCAGCTGTGGGACCTTT
TTCCTCCTCTGCGCTCCATTCCTGGGGGTTCAGCCTGAGAGTGAACTCAGCTGTCATCTGCAGCCTCTGC
CTCCAGCCCGGCAGCTCTGGGGAGGCATCCGTGTGCCGGCCCTGCAGTGCCTGCCCACGGTCAGGCATTG
AAAACTAAGCCCAACCACTCTGCACTTTGTTTCCCACTCCCATTAGCCCTGGGCCACCTCCTCCAGTTCT
TCCTCTTTTACTAATTAGTTGGTCAGTTTGGAGAGTTGACTGGCACCATGGAGGGTAGGCAGGTGGGGGC
TGGGTGGGGGACTGCCCACAGGAGCATGTACATATGGAAAAACAGAACAACAGTGGACTTTTTATGATAT
AATAAATGTCTTAGTACCAGGCTCGAGCATGCATCTAGAGGGCCCTATTCTATAGTGTCACCTAAATGCT
AGAGCTCGCTGATCAGCCTCGACTGTGCCTTCTAGTTGCCAGCCATCTGTTGTTTGCCCCTCCCCCGTGC
CTTCCTTGACCCTGGAAGGTGCCACTCCCACTGTCCTTTCCTAATAAAATGAGGAAATTGCATCGCATTG
TCTGAGTAGGTGTCATTCTATTCTGGGGGGTGGGGTGGGGCAGGACAGCAAGGGGGAGGATTGGGAAGAC
AATAGCAGGCATGCTGGGGATGCGGTGGGCTCTATGGCTTCTGAGGCGGAAAGAACCAGCTGGGGCTCTA
GGGGGTATCCCC
[124 nt withheld, positions 7433-7556]
C
[91 nt withheld, positions 7558-7648]
A
[49 nt withheld, positions 7650-7698]
CCTTTGACGTTGGAGTCCACGTTCTTT
[37 nt withheld, positions 7726-7762]
ACCCTATCTCGGTCTATTCTTTTGATTTATAAGGGATTTTGCCGATTTCGGCCTATTGGTTAAAAAATGA
GCTGATTTAACAAAAATTTAACGCGAATTAATTCTGTGGAATGTGTGTCAGTTAGGGTGTGGAAAGTCCC
CAGGCTCCCCAGCAGGCAGAAGTATGCAAAGCATGCATCTCAATTAGTCAGCAACCAGGTGTGGAAAGTC
CCCAGGCTCCCCAGCAGGCAGAAGTATGCAAAGCATGCATCTCAATTAGTCAGCAACCATAGTCCCGCCC
CTAACTCCGCCCATCCCGCCCCTAACTCCGCCCAGTTCCGCCCATTCTCCGCCCCATGGCTGACTAATTT
TTTTTATTTATGCAGAGGCCGAGGCCGCCTCTGCCTCTGAGCTATTCCAGAAGTAGTGAGGAGGCTTTTT
TGGAGGCCTAGGCTTTTGCAAAAAGCTCCCGGGAGCTTGTATATCCATTTTCGGATCTGATCAAGAGACA
GGATGAGGATCGTTTCGCATGATTGAACAAGATGGATTGCACGCAGGTTCTCCGGCCGCTTGGGTGGAGA
GGCTATTCGGCTATGACTGGGCACAACAGACAATCGGCTGCTCTGATGCCGCCGTGTTCCGGCTGTCAGC
GCAGGGGCGCCCGGTTCTTTTTGTCAAGACCGACCTGTCCGGTGCCCTGAATGAACTGCAGGACGAGGCA
GCGCGGCTATCGTGGCTGGCCACGACGGGCGTTCCTTGCGCAGCTGTGCTCGACGTTGTCACTGAAGCGG
GAAGGGACTGGCTGCTATTGGGCGAAGTGCCGGGGCAGGATCTCCTGTCATCTCACCTTGCTCCTGCCGA
GAAAGTATCCATCATGGCTGATGCAATGCGGCGGCTGCATACGCTTGATCCGGCTACCTGCCCATTCGAC
CACCAAGCGAAACATCGCATCGAGCGAGCACGTACTCGGATGGAAGCCGGTCTTGTCGATCAGGATGATC
TGGACGAAGAGCATCAGGGGCTCGCGCCAGCCGAACTGTTCGCCAGGCTCAAGGCGCGCATGCCCGACGG
CGAGGATCTCGTCGTGACCCATGGCGATGCCTGCTTGCCGAATATCATGGTGGAAAATGGCCGCTTTTCT
GGATTCATCGACTGTGGCCGGCTGGGTGTGGCGGACCGCTATCAGGACATAGCGTTGGCTACCCGTGATA
TTGCTGAAGAGCTTGGCGGCGAATGGGCTGACCGCTTCCTCGTGCTTTACGGTATCGCCGCTCCCGATTC
GCAGCGCATCGCCTTCTATCGCCTTCTTGACGAGTTCTTCTGAGCGGGACTCTGGGGTTCGAAATGACCG
ACCAAGCGACGCCCAACCTGCCATCACGAGATTTCGATTCCACCGCCGCCTTCTATGAAAGGTTGGGCTT
CGGAATCGTTTTCCGGGACGCCGGCTGGATGATCCTCCAGCGCGGGGATCTCATGCTGGAGTTCTTCGCC
CACCCCAACTTGTTTATTGCAGCTTATAATGGTTACAAATAAAGCAATAGCATCACAAATTTCACAAATA
AAGCATTTTTTTCACTGCATTCTAGTTGTGGTTTGTCCAAACTCATCAATGTATCTTATCATGTCTGTAT
ACCGTCGACCTCTAGCTAGAGCTTGGCGTAATCATGGTCATAGCTGTTTCCTGTGTGAAATTGTTATCCG
CTCACAATTCCACACAACATACGAGCCGGAAGCATAAAGTGTAAAGCCTGGGGTGCCTAATGAGTGAGCT
AACTCACATTAATTGCGTTGCGCTCACTGCCCGCTTTCCAGTCGGGAAACCTGTCGTGCCAGCTGCATTA
ATGAATCGGCCAACGCGCGGGGAGAGGCGGTTTGCGTATTGGGCGCTCTTCCGCTTCCTCGCTCACTGAC
TCGCTGCGCTCGGTCGTTCGGCTGCGGCGAGCGGTATCAGCTCACTCAAAGGCGGTAATACGGTTATCCA
CAGAATCAGGGGATAACGCAGGAAAGAACATGTGAGCAAAAGGCCAGCAAAAGGCCAGGAACCGTAAAAA
GGCCGCGTTGCTGGCGTTTTTCCATAGGCTCCGCCCCCCTGACGAGCATCACAAAAATCGACGCTCAAGT
CAGAGGTGGCGAAACCCGACAGGACTATAAAGATACCAGGCGTTTCCCCCTGGAAGCTCCCTCGTGCGCT
CTCCTGTTCCGACCCTGCCGCTTACCGGATACCTGTCCGCCTTTCTCCCTTCGGGAAGCGTGGCGCTTTC
TCATAGCTCACGCTGTAGGTATCTCAGTTCGGTGTAGGTCGTTCGCTCCAAGCTGGGCTGTGTGCACGAA
CCCCCCGTTCAGCCCGACCGCTGCGCCTTATCCGGTAACTATCGTCTTGAGTCCAACCCGGTAAGACACG
ACTTATCGCCACTGGCAGCAGCCACTGGTAACAGGATTAGCAGAGCGAGGTATGTAGGCGGTGCTACAGA
GTTCTTGAAGTGGTGGCCTAACTACGGCTACACTAGAAGAACAGTATTTGGTATCTGCGCTCTGCTGAAG
CCAGTTACCTTCGGAAAAAGAGTTGGTAGCTCTTGATCCGGCAAACAAACCACCGCTGGTAGCGGTGGTT
TTTTTGTTTGCAAGCAGCAGATTACGCGCAGAAAAAAAGGATCTCAAGAAGATCCTTTGATCTTTTCTAC
GGGGTCTGACGCTCAGTGGAACGAAAACTCACGTTAAGGGATTTTGGTCATGAGATTATCAAAAAGGATC
TTCACCTAGATCCTTTTAAATTAAAAATGAAGTTTTAAATCAATCTAAAGTATATATGAGTAAACTTGGT
CTGACAGTTACCAATGCTTAATCAGTGAGGCACCTATCTCAGCGATCTGTCTATTTCGTTCATCCATAGT
TGCCTGACTCCCCGTCGTGTAGATAACTACGATACGGGAGGGCTTACCATCTGGCCCCAGTGCTGCAATG
ATACCGCGAGACCCACGCTCACCGGCTCCAGATTTATCAGCAATAAACCAGCCAGCCGGAAGGGCCGAGC
GCAGAAGTGGTCCTGCAACTTTATCCGCCTCCATCCAGTCTATTAATTGTTGCCGGGAAGCTAGAGTAAG
TAGTTCGCCAGTTAATAGTTTGCGCAACGTTGTTGCCATTGCTACAGGCATCGTGGTGTCACGCTCGTCG
TTTGGTATGGCTTCATTCAGCTCCGGTTCCCAACGATCAAGGCGAGTTACATGATCCCCCATGTTGTGCA
AAAAAGCGGTTAGCTCCTTCGGTCCTCCGATCGTTGTCAGAAGTAAGTTGGCCGCAGTGTTATCACTCAT
GGTTATGGCAGCACTGCATAATTCTCTTACTGTCATGCCATCCGTAAGATGCTTTTCTGTGACTGGTGAG
TACTCAACCAAGTCATTCTGAGAATAGTGTATGCGGCGACCGAGTTGCTCTTGCCCGGCGTCAATACGGG
ATAATACCGCGCCACATAGCAGAACTTTAAAAGTGCTCATCATTGGAAAACGTTCTTCGGGGCGAAAACT
CTCAAGGATCTTACCGCTGTTGAGATCCAGTTCGATGTAACCCACTCGTGCACCCAACTGATCTTCAGCA
TCTTTTACTTTCACCAGCGTTTCTGGGTGAGCAAAAACAGGAAGGCAAAATGCCGCAAAAAAGGGAATAA
GGGCGACACGGAAATGTTGAATACTCATACTCTTCCTTTTTCAATATTATTGAAGCATTTATCAGGGTTA
TTGTCTCATGAGCGGATACATATTTGAATGTATTTAGAAAAATAAACAAATAGGGGTTCCGCGCACATTT
CCCCGAAA
